Addgene plasmid #27748: pUT1158-HQ858702
Depositing lab: John Gray & Erich Grotewold. Depositing organization: University of Toledo. Publication: The Maize TFome--development of a transcription factor open reading frame collection for functional genomics. Burdo B, Gray J, Goetting-Minesky MP, Wittler B, Hunt M, Li T, Velliquette D, Thomas J, Gentzel I, dos Santos Brito M, Mejia-Guerra MK, Connolly LN, Qaisi D, Li W, Casas MI, Doseff AI, Grotewold E. Plant J. 2014 Oct;80(2):356-66. doi: 10.1111/tpj.12623. Epub 2014 Aug 26. PubMed 25053252.
Backbone
  Vector backbone: pENTR/D
  Backbone manufacturer: Invitrogen
  Backbone size w/o insert (bp): 2580
  Vector type: Entry vector
Growth in bacteria
  Bacterial resistance: Kanamycin, 50 μg/mL
  Growth temperature: 37°C
  Growth strain: DH5alpha
  Growth instructions: E. coli TOP10
  Copy number: Low Copy
Gene/Insert
  Gene/Insert name: G2-like transcription factor from EE295362
  Species: Zea mays
  Insert size (bp): 1281
  GenBank ID: HQ858702
  Cloning method: Restriction Enzyme
  Sequencing primers: 5′ M13 For; 3′ M13 Rev
Terms and licenses: Academic/Nonprofit Terms; Industry Terms: Not Available to Industry
Depositor comments: This CDS was amplified using PCR from a full length cDNA template from the Maize Full-length cDNA Project (www.maizecdna.org) and the PCR product included the stop codon. The PCR product was cloned into a Gateway pENTR/D vector. Further information on this gene may be obtained at www.grassius.org using the GenBank number. (The second half of the plasmid name is the GenBank Number for the sequence of the insert)
How to cite: pUT1158-HQ858702 was a gift from John Gray & Erich Grotewold (Addgene plasmid # 27748 ; http://n2t.net/addgene:27748 ; RRID:Addgene_27748)
