[The description below was written by a language model from this plasmid's Addgene catalogue record and pLannotate feature annotations shown in this document.]
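Description:
pUT1158-HQ858702 is a Gateway entry clone built on the Invitrogen pENTR/D backbone (2,580 bp without insert; 3,861 nt in the depositor's full sequence) and carrying the coding sequence of a maize (Zea mays) G2-like family transcription factor. It belongs to the Maize TFome, a collection of transcription factor open reading frames assembled for functional genomics. The plasmid is propagated in E. coli under kanamycin selection, conferred by the aph(3')-Ia KanR gene. It replicates from a ColE1/pUC-type origin. The catalogue lists the plasmid as low copy, whereas the annotation software describes this origin class as high copy, and the record does not resolve the discrepancy.

The 1,281 bp insert was PCR-amplified from a full-length cDNA clone and retains its native stop codon, so it is suited to untagged or N-terminally tagged expression after transfer but not to C-terminal fusions. It sits between attL1 and attL2, the sites that LR Clonase recombines with the attR sites of a destination vector to move the ORF in a defined orientation. Entry vectors have no promoter of their own for expressing the insert in plants or other hosts. The only promoter annotated is a T7 promoter beyond attL2, pointing back toward the insert. The rrnB T1 and T2 terminators upstream of attL1 shield the cloning region from read-through transcription. Automated annotation matched part of the insert to rice MOF1, a transcriptional repressor, which probably reflects sequence similarity to a related rice protein rather than the identity of the maize gene. The short lacI and lacZα fragments are backbone remnants with no evident function. Typical uses are shuttling the ORF into destination vectors for expression, interaction or DNA-binding studies.
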