Features (pLannotate 1.2.2; 10 found; start..end, strand, type, name):
      1..100     +  protein_bind   attL1: mutant version of attL; recombination site for the Gateway® LR reaction LR Clonase™
    139..480     +  CDS            MOF1 (fragment): MOF1_ORYSJ - Experimental evidence at protein level: Swiss-Prot protein existence level 1. Transcriptional repressor that plays a role in the regulation of organ identity and spikelet meristem determinacy (PubMed:32680975). Interacts with the TPR corepressors to possibly repress the expression of downstream target genes (PubMed:32680975). From Oryza sativa subsp. japonica (Rice).
   1418..1517    -  protein_bind   attL2: mutant version of attL; recombination site for the Gateway® LR reaction LR Clonase™
   1535..1553    -  promoter       T7 promoter: promoter for bacteriophage T7 RNA polymerase
   1687..2496    +  CDS            KanR: aminoglycoside phosphotransferase; aph(3')-Ia; confers resistance to kanamycin in bacteria or G418 (Geneticin®) in eukaryotes
   2643..3231    +  rep_origin     ori: high-copy-number ColE1/pMB1/pBR322/pUC origin of replication
   3414..3506    +  CDS            lacI (fragment): lac repressor; lacI; The lac repressor binds to the lac operator to inhibit transcription in E. coli. This inhibition can be relieved by adding lactose or isopropyl-β-D-thiogalactopyranoside (IPTG).
   3561..3588    -  terminator     rrnB T2 terminator: transcription terminator T2 from the E. coli rrnB gene
   3720..3763    +  terminator     rrnB T1 terminator: Escherichia coli rrnB; transcription terminator T1 from the E. coli rrnB gene
   3810..3846    -  CDS            lacZα (fragment): LacZα fragment of β-galactosidase; lacZ fragment
>Addgene plasmid #27748 | pUT1158-HQ858702 | depositor full sequence | sequence record 13052 | Author sequence
CAAATAATGATTTTATTTTGACTGATAGTGACCTGTTCGTTGCAACAAATTGATGAGCAATGCTTTTTTA
TAATGCCAACTTTGTACAAAAAAGCAGGCTCCGCGGCCGCCCCCTTCACCATGGTCGGCGCCAGGGAGAG
GAGCGGGGGAGTGAGGCAGTACAACAGGTCCAAGGTGCCTCGCCTGCGGTGGACGCCCGATCTGCACCAC
TGCTTCGTCCACGCCATCCACAAGCTCGGAGGCCAGGACAAGGCTACGCCGAAGCGAGTCCTGCAGCTGA
TGGGTGTGGGAGGACTCACCATATCTCATGTCAAAAGCCATCTGCAGATGTACAGGAACATGAGAAATGA
TCTTGGAATGCAAGGGACGACGATGCAGCTGGTGCACCGGGCGGAGGAGCACGTATACGGCCTAGGCGGC
ATGCATATGGAACTCTGCGCCGATACACAGCGACGACAGCCGCAGTGCGGTCATGATGAGTGCGATGGCC
CGGCCTGCTGCTGCATCGTCGTCTGCCGCTCGCCACCACCACCAAAGCCTGGAAAGGAGGCGACGACGCT
GTTCCAACGCCAACTGAAAAGTGTGTTTGCAATGGAGGAGCCAAACAACAGTGGTGCGGGGAGGAGGCGT
GAGCGGGAGGAGATGGATGGGAGCGCGAGCCCCAAGAGGGTGCTGCTGCGAGGAGGCCCAGGCCCAGGAA
CATGTGAGGGCGACGGGTCACCATCACCACCCAGCGCCAGCGGCGGCCTGTGCTGGGCGCTCGCAACAGC
AGCAGCAGGTGGCTACAACAGCTACATGCGCATGATGCAAGCGGCCATGGGGATGGCTGCCGGCGCTCGT
GCTCCGCCTCCGCGCACGCTTCGTCATCCACCTCGTCACGCGGAGACGACGGTGGAGCCCAGCCGGGGGC
CGGGAATAAAGCGGCAGGCGCAGATGCAGTCGGCGTCGGCGCGGCCCGGCGCACAAGGCGGCGAACACGC
CGCGCCAGCTCTTCGTCCTCGCAGCACCAGCAGCAGCGAGCAGCTCATCACATTCTCGGGCTTCGTGGTG
GCGCAGAAGCAGCCGCCTCCTCCTCCTCCTCCCTGCTGCAGCCGTGACCACCCTTTCGAGATGGTCGGCA
CGGCTCTCATCGCTCATGGCGCCTCTGCCGAAGCGCGCTGCGGCCTGGAGACGCCGCCGAGGCTGCCCGC
AGTGGCCGAACAAGCAGGCGGCGATCCCTGCTGGACGTCGTCGGCGGGTTCAGAAGACGACCACGACGAG
GAGGAGGACGGCTGCTCGCTCTCGCTGTCCCTAGCTACGAGAAGCAGCCGCAGCAGCGGCGACGAGGGCG
GCCGGCTCTCGCCTACGGCGGCCACGTCGTGGGGGAGCCAGATCAGCCTCGACCTGTCCTTGTCCACGCT
AAAGGGTGGGCGCGCCGACCCAGCTTTCTTGTACAAAGTTGGCATTATAAGAAAGCATTGCTTATCAATT
TGTTGCAACGAACAGGTCACTATCAGTCAAAATAAAATCATTATTTGCCATCCAGCTGATATCCCCTATA
GTGAGTCGTATTACATGGTCATAGCTGTTTCCTGGCAGCTCTGGCCCGTGTCTCAAAATCTCTGATGTTA
CATTGCACAAGATAAAAATATATCATCATGAACAATAAAACTGTCTGCTTACATAAACAGTAATACAAGG
GGTGTTATGAGCCATATTCAACGGGAAACGTCGAGGCCGCGATTAAATTCCAACATGGATGCTGATTTAT
ATGGGTATAAATGGGCTCGCGATAATGTCGGGCAATCAGGTGCGACAATCTATCGCTTGTATGGGAAGCC
CGATGCGCCAGAGTTGTTTCTGAAACATGGCAAAGGTAGCGTTGCCAATGATGTTACAGATGAGATGGTC
AGACTAAACTGGCTGACGGAATTTATGCCTCTTCCGACCATCAAGCATTTTATCCGTACTCCTGATGATG
CATGGTTACTCACCACTGCGATCCCCGGAAAAACAGCATTCCAGGTATTAGAAGAATATCCTGATTCAGG
TGAAAATATTGTTGATGCGCTGGCAGTGTTCCTGCGCCGGTTGCATTCGATTCCTGTTTGTAATTGTCCT
TTTAACAGCGATCGCGTATTTCGTCTCGCTCAGGCGCAATCACGAATGAATAACGGTTTGGTTGATGCGA
GTGATTTTGATGACGAGCGTAATGGCTGGCCTGTTGAACAAGTCTGGAAAGAAATGCATAAACTTTTGCC
ATTCTCACCGGATTCAGTCGTCACTCATGGTGATTTCTCACTTGATAACCTTATTTTTGACGAGGGGAAA
TTAATAGGTTGTATTGATGTTGGACGAGTCGGAATCGCAGACCGATACCAGGATCTTGCCATCCTATGGA
ACTGCCTCGGTGAGTTTTCTCCTTCATTACAGAAACGGCTTTTTCAAAAATATGGTATTGATAATCCTGA
TATGAATAAATTGCAGTTTCATTTGATGCTCGATGAGTTTTTCTAATCAGAATTGGTTAATTGGTTGTAA
CACTGGCAGAGCATTACGCTGACTTGACGGGACGGCGCAAGCTCATGACCAAAATCCCTTAACGTGAGTT
ACGCGTCGTTCCACTGAGCGTCAGACCCCGTAGAAAAGATCAAAGGATCTTCTTGAGATCCTTTTTTTCT
GCGCGTAATCTGCTGCTTGCAAACAAAAAAACCACCGCTACCAGCGGTGGTTTGTTTGCCGGATCAAGAG
CTACCAACTCTTTTTCCGAAGGTAACTGGCTTCAGCAGAGCGCAGATACCAAATACTGTCCTTCTAGTGT
AGCCGTAGTTAGGCCACCACTTCAAGAACTCTGTAGCACCGCCTACATACCTCGCTCTGCTAATCCTGTT
ACCAGTGGCTGCTGCCAGTGGCGATAAGTCGTGTCTTACCGGGTTGGACTCAAGACGATAGTTACCGGAT
AAGGCGCAGCGGTCGGGCTGAACGGGGGGTTCGTGCACACAGCCCAGCTTGGAGCGAACGACCTACACCG
AACTGAGATACCTACAGCGTGAGCATTGAGAAAGCGCCACGCTTCCCGAAGGGAGAAAGGCGGACAGGTA
TCCGGTAAGCGGCAGGGTCGGAACAGGAGAGCGCACGAGGGAGCTTCCAGGGGGAAACGCCTGGTATCTT
TATAGTCCTGTCGGGTTTCGCCACCTCTGACTTGAGCGTCGATTTTTGTGATGCTCGTCAGGGGGGCGGA
GCCTATGGAAAAACGCCAGCAACGCGGCCTTTTTACGGTTCCTGGCCTTTTGCTGGCCTTTTGCTCACAT
GTTCTTTCCTGCGTTATCCCCTGATTCTGTGGATAACCGTATTACCGCCTTTGAGTGAGCTGATACCGCT
CGCCGCAGCCGAACGACCGAGCGCAGCGAGTCAGTGAGCGAGGAAGCGGAAGAGCGCCCAATACGCAAAC
CGCCTCTCCCCGCGCGTTGGCCGATTCATTAATGCAGCTGGCACGACAGGTTTCCCGACTGGAAAGCGGG
CAGTGAGCGCAACGCAATTAATACGCGTACCGCTAGCCAGGAAGAGTTTGTAGAAACGCAAAAAGGCCAT
CCGTCAGGATGGCCTTCTGCTTAGTTTGATGCCTGGCAGTTTATGGCGGGCGTCCTGCCCGCCACCCTCC
GGGCCGTTGCTTCACAACGTTCAAATCCGCTCCCGGCGGATTTGTCCTACTCAGGAGAGCGTTCACCGAC
AAACAACAGATAAAACGAAAGGCCCAGTCTTCCGACTGAGCCTTTCGTTTTATTTGATGCCTGGCAGTTC
CCTACTCTCGCGTTAACGCTAGCATGGATGTTTTCCCAGTCACGACGTTGTAAAACGACGGCCAGTCTTA
AGCTCGGGCCC
