>Addgene plasmid #27748 | pUT1158-HQ858702 | addgene partial sequence | sequence record 34074 | 27748 with M13pUC-fwd
TGATTTTATTTTGACTGATAGTGACCTGTTCGTTGCAACAAATTGATGAGCAATGCTTTTTTATAATGCC
AACTTTGTACAAAAAAGCAGGCTCCGCGGCCGCCCCCTTCACCATGGTCGGCGCCAGGGAGAGGAGCGGG
GGAGTGAGGCAGTACAACAGGTCCAAGGTGCCTCGCCTGCGGTGGACGCCCGATCTGCACCACTGCTTCG
TCCACGCCATCCACAAGCTCGGAGGCCAGGACAAGGCTACGCCGAAGCGAGTCCTGCAGCTGATGGGTGT
GGGAGGACTCACCATATCTCATGTCAAAAGCCATCTGCAGATGTACAGGAACATGAGAAATGATCTTGGA
ATGCAAGGGACGACGATGCAGCTGGTGCACCGGGCGGAGGAGCACGTATACGGCCTAGGCGGCATGCATA
TGGAACTCTGCGCCGATACACAGCGACGACAGCCGCAGTGCGGTCATGATGAGTGCGATGGCCCGGCCTG
CTGCTGCATCGTCGTCTGCCGCTCGCCACCACCACCAAAGCCTGGAAAGGAGGCGACGACGCTGTTCCAA
CGCCAACTGAAAAGTGTGTTTGCAATGGAGGAGCCAAACAACAGTGGTGCGGGGAGGAGGCGTGAGCGGG
AGGAGATGGATGGGAGCGCGAGCCCCAAGAGGGTGCTGCTGCGAGGAGGCCCAGGCCCAGGAACATGTGA
GGGCGACGGGTCACCATCACCACCCAGCGCCAGCGGCGGCCTGTGCTGGGCGCTCGCAACAGCAGCAGCA
GGTGGCTACAACAGCTACATGCGCATGATGCAAGCGGCCATGGGGATGGCTGCCGGCGCTCGTGCTCCGC
CTCCGCGCACGCTTCGTCATCCACCTCGTCACGCGGA
